>Addgene plasmid #126162 | pBbE20a-RFP | addgene full sequence | sequence record 247455 | Addgene NGS Result
GACGTCTTTATAGCTAGCTCAGTCCTAGGTACAATGCTAGCAGGTTTAATCGAATTCAAAAGATCTTTTA
AGAAGGAGATATACATATGGCGAGTAGCGAAGACGTTATCAAAGAGTTCATGCGTTTCAAAGTTCGTATG
GAAGGTTCCGTTAACGGTCACGAGTTCGAAATCGAAGGTGAAGGTGAAGGTCGTCCGTACGAAGGTACCC
AGACCGCTAAACTGAAAGTTACCAAAGGTGGTCCGCTGCCGTTCGCTTGGGACATCCTGTCCCCGCAGTT
CCAGTACGGTTCCAAAGCTTACGTTAAACACCCGGCTGACATCCCGGACTACCTGAAACTGTCCTTCCCG
GAAGGTTTCAAATGGGAACGTGTTATGAACTTCGAAGACGGTGGTGTTGTTACCGTTACCCAGGACTCCT
CCCTGCAAGACGGTGAGTTCATCTACAAAGTTAAACTGCGTGGTACCAACTTCCCGTCCGACGGTCCGGT
TATGCAGAAAAAAACCATGGGTTGGGAAGCTTCCACCGAACGTATGTACCCGGAAGACGGTGCTCTGAAA
GGTGAAATCAAAATGCGTCTGAAACTGAAAGACGGTGGTCACTACGACGCTGAAGTTAAAACCACCTACA
TGGCTAAAAAACCGGTTCAGCTGCCGGGTGCTTACAAAACCGACATCAAACTGGACATCACCTCCCACAA
CGAAGACTACACCATCGTTGAACAGTACGAACGTGCTGAAGGTCGTCACTCCACCGGTGCTTAAGGATCC
AAACTCGAGTAAGGATCTCCAGGCATCAAATAAAACGAAAGGCTCAGTCGAAAGACTGGGCCTTTCGTTT
TATCTGTTGTTTGTCGGTGAACGCTCTCTACTAGAGTCACACTGGCTCACCTTCGGGTGGGCCTTTCTGC
GTTTATACCTAGGGCGTTCGGCTGCGGCGAGCGGTATCAGCTCACTCAAAGGCGGTAATACGGTTATCCA
CAGAATCAGGGGATAACGCAGGAAAGAACATGTGAGCAAAAGGCCAGCAAAAGGCCAGGAACCGTAAAAA
GGCCGCGTTGCTGGCGTTTTTCCATAGGCTCCGCCCCCCTGACGAGCATCACAAAAATCGACGCTCAAGT
CAGAGGTGGCGAAACCCGACAGGACTATAAAGATACCAGGCGTTTCCCCCTGGAAGCTCCCTCGTGCGCT
CTCCTGTTCCGACCCTGCCGCTTACCGGATACCTGTCCGCCTTTCTCCCTTCGGGAAGCGTGGCGCTTTC
TCATAGCTCACGCTGTAGGTATCTCAGTTCGGTGTAGGTCGTTCGCTCCAAGCTGGGCTGTGTGCACGAA
CCCCCCGTTCAGCCCGACCGCTGCGCCTTATCCGGTAACTATCGTCTTGAGTCCAACCCGGTAAGACACG
ACTTATCGCCACTGGCAGCAGCCACTGGTAACAGGATTAGCAGAGCGAGGTATGTAGGCGGTGCTACAGA
GTTCTTGAAGTGGTGGCCTAACTACGGCTACACTAGAAGGACAGTATTTGGTATCTGCGCTCTGCTGAAG
CCAGTTACCTTCGGAAAAAGAGTTGGTAGCTCTTGATCCGGCAAACAAACCACCGCTGGTAGCGGTGGTT
TTTTTGTTTGCAAGCAGCAGATTACGCGCAGAAAAAAAGGATCTCAAGAAGATCCTTTGATCTTTTCTAC
GGGGTCTGACGCTCAGTGGAACGAAAACTCACGTTAAGGGATTTTGGTCATGACTAGTGCTTGGATTCTC
ACCAATAAAAAACGCCCGGCGGCAACCGAGCGTTCTGAACAAATCCAGATGGAGTTCTGAGGTCATTACT
GGATCTATCAACAGGAGTCCAAGCGAGCTCGTAAACTTGGTCTGACAGTTACCAATGCTTAATCAGTGAG
GCACCTATCTCAGCGATCTGTCTATTTCGTTCATCCATAGTTGCCTGACTCCCCGTCGTGTAGATAACTA
CGATACGGGAGGGCTTACCATCTGGCCCCAGTGCTGCAATGATACCGCGAGACCCACGCTCACCGGCTCC
AGATTTATCAGCAATAAACCAGCCAGCCGGAAGGGCCGAGCGCAGAAGTGGTCCTGCAACTTTATCCGCC
TCCATCCAGTCTATTAATTGTTGCCGGGAAGCTAGAGTAAGTAGTTCGCCAGTTAATAGTTTGCGCAACG
TTGTTGCCATTGCTACAGGCATCGTGGTGTCACGCTCGTCGTTTGGTATGGCTTCATTCAGCTCCGGTTC
CCAACGATCAAGGCGAGTTACATGATCCCCCATGTTGTGCAAAAAAGCGGTTAGCTCCTTCGGTCCTCCG
ATCGTTGTCAGAAGTAAGTTGGCCGCAGTGTTATCACTCATGGTTATGGCAGCACTGCATAATTCTCTTA
CTGTCATGCCATCCGTAAGATGCTTTTCTGTGACTGGTGAGTACTCAACCAAGTCATTCTGAGAATAGTG
TATGCGGCGACCGAGTTGCTCTTGCCCGGCGTCAATACGGGATAATACCGCGCCACATAGCAGAACTTTA
AAAGTGCTCATCATTGGAAAACGTTCTTCGGGGCGAAAACTCTCAAGGATCTTACCGCTGTTGAGATCCA
GTTCGATGTAACCCACTCGTGCACCCAACTGATCTTCAGCATCTTTTACTTTCACCAGCGTTTCTGGGTG
AGCAAAAACAGGAAGGCAAAATGCCGCAAAAAAGGGAATAAGGGCGACACGGAAATGTTGAATACTCATA
CTCTTCCTTTTTCAATATTATTGAAGCATTTATCAGGGTTATTGTCTCATGAGCGGATACATATTTGAAT
GTATTTAGAAAAATAAACAAATAGGGGTTCCGCGCACATTTCCCCGAAAAGTGCCACCT
Features (pLannotate 1.2.2; 8 found; start..end, strand, type, name):
     12..41      +  promoter       J23119 promoter (fragment): bacterial promoter (Registry of Standard Biological Parts BBa J23119)
     87..764     +  CDS            mRFP1: monomeric derivative of DsRed (Campbell et al., 2002)
    797..868     +  terminator     rrnB T1 terminator: transcription terminator T1 from the E. coli rrnB gene
    884..911     +  terminator     T7Te terminator: phage T7 early transcription terminator
   1069..1657    -  rep_origin     ori: high-copy-number ColE1/pMB1/pBR322/pUC origin of replication
   1745..1839    -  terminator     lambda t0 terminator: transcription terminator from phage lambda
   1869..2729    -  CDS            AmpR: β-lactamase; bla; confers resistance to ampicillin, carbenicillin, and related antibiotics
   2730..2834    -  promoter       AmpR promoter: bla
