[The description below was written by a language model from this plasmid's Addgene catalogue record and pLannotate feature annotations shown in this document.]
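Description:
pBbE20a-RFP is a small (about 2.9 kb) bacterial expression plasmid from the pBb BglBrick-compatible vector family, intended for constitutive gene expression in Escherichia coli and classed as a synthetic biology tool. It replicates from a high-copy ColE1/pMB1-type origin and is selected with ampicillin through a β-lactamase (AmpR) gene driven by its native bla promoter. A phage lambda t0 terminator lies downstream of the resistance gene, between it and the origin, helping to insulate the rest of the plasmid from read-through transcription.

The payload is a 678 bp synthetic RFP coding sequence, which the feature annotation identifies as mRFP1, the monomeric derivative of DsRed. The catalogue entry names the promoter as S23200. The automated annotation detects only a partial match to the constitutive Registry promoter J23119 at that position, which suggests a sequence similar to the J23119-type sigma-70 promoters, although the record does not describe that relationship explicitly. No repressor gene or operator is annotated, in keeping with the stated constitutive design. Transcription of the reporter ends at a tandem pair of terminators, rrnB T1 followed by the T7 early terminator (T7Te).

In this arrangement RFP gives a fluorescent readout of promoter and vector strength, and it also acts as a placeholder that can be swapped for a gene of interest using BglBrick-style standard assembly. The associated work concerns a tool for selecting and predicting the performance of E. coli expression vectors, so this plasmid appears to be one member of a characterised vector set. The depositor notes that it was built by In-Fusion cloning.
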