Addgene plasmid #126162: pBbE20a-RFP
Purpose: Constitutive expression vector for Escherichia coli. BglBrick compatible.
Depositing lab: Nigel Scrutton. Depositing organization: University of Manchester. Publication: SelProm: A Queryable and Predictive Expression Vector Selection Tool for Escherichia coli. Jervis AJ, Carbonell P, Taylor S, Sung R, Dunstan MS, Robinson CJ, Breitling R, Takano E, Scrutton NS. ACS Synth Biol. 2019 Mar 18. doi: 10.1021/acssynbio.8b00399. PubMed 30870592.
Backbone
  Vector backbone: pBb
  Backbone size w/o insert (bp): 2181
  Vector type: Bacterial Expression, Synthetic Biology
Growth in bacteria
  Bacterial resistance: Ampicillin, 100 μg/mL
  Growth temperature: 37°C
  Growth strain: DH5alpha
  Copy number: High Copy
Gene/Insert
  Gene/Insert name: RFP
  Species: Synthetic
  Insert size (bp): 678
  Promoter: S23200
  Cloning method: Unknown
  Sequencing primers: 5′ GTTATTGTCTCATGAGCGGATAC
Terms and licenses: Academic/Nonprofit Terms; Industry Terms: Not Available to Industry
Depositor comments: Cloning method was In-Fusion.
How to cite: pBbE20a-RFP was a gift from Nigel Scrutton (Addgene plasmid # 126162 ; http://n2t.net/addgene:126162 ; RRID:Addgene_126162)
